>Addgene plasmid #126480 | pTBL235 NheI-Cas9-KpnI-GSAlinker-FseI-TdT-NotI | addgene full sequence | sequence record 246056 | Addgene NGS Result
GACGGATCGGGAGATCTCCCGATCCCCTATGGTGCACTCTCAGTACAATCTGCTCTGATGCCGCATAGTT
AAGCCAGTATCTGCTCCCTGCCTGTGTGTTGGAGGTCGCTGAGTAGTGCGCGAGCAAAATTTAAGCTACA
ACAAGGCAAGGCTTGACCGACAATTGCATGAAGAATCTGCTTAGGGTTAGGCGTTTTGCGCTGCTTCGCG
ATGTACGGGCCAGATATACGCGTTGACATTGATTATTGACTAGTTATTAATAGTAATCAATTACGGGGTC
ATTAGTTCATAGCCCATATATGGAGTTCCGCGTTACATAACTTACGGTAAATGGCCCGCCTGGCTGACCG
CCCAACGACCCCCGCCCATTGACGTCAATAATGACGTATGTTCCCATAGTAACGCCAATAGGGACTTTCC
ATTGACGTCAATGGGTGGAGTATTTACGGTAAACTGCCCACTTGGCAGTACATCAAGTGTATCATATGCC
AAGTACGCCCCCTATTGACGTCAATGACGGTAAATGGCCCGCCTGGCATTATGCCCAGTACATGACCTTA
TGGGACTTTCCTACTTGGCAGTACATCTACGTATTAGTCATCGCTATTACCATGGTGATGCGGTTTTGGC
AGTACATCAATGGGCGTGGATAGCGGTTTGACTCACGGGGATTTCCAAGTCTCCACCCCATTGACGTCAA
TGGGAGTTTGTTTTGGCACCAAAATCAACGGGACTTTCCAAAATGTCGTAACAACTCCGCCCCATTGACG
CAAATGGGCGGTAGGCGTGTACGGTGGGAGGTCTATATAAGCAGAGCTCTCTGGCTAACTAGAGAACCCA
CTGCTTACTGGCTTATCGAAATTAATACGACTCACTATAGGGAGACCCAAGCTGGCTAGCGCTACCGGTC
GCCACCATGGGCCCTAGTGGCCCAATGGACAAGAAGTACTCCATTGGGCTCGATATCGGCACAAACAGCG
TCGGCTGGGCCGTCATTACGGACGAGTACAAGGTGCCGAGCAAAAAATTCAAAGTTCTGGGCAATACCGA
TCGCCACAGCATAAAGAAGAACCTCATTGGCGCCCTCCTGTTCGACTCCGGGGAGACGGCCGAAGCCACG
CGGCTCAAAAGAACAGCACGGCGCAGATATACCCGCAGAAAGAATCGGATCTGCTACCTGCAGGAGATCT
TTAGTAATGAGATGGCTAAGGTGGATGACTCTTTCTTCCATAGGCTGGAGGAGTCCTTTTTGGTGGAGGA
GGATAAAAAGCACGAGCGCCACCCAATCTTTGGCAATATCGTGGACGAGGTGGCGTACCATGAAAAGTAC
CCAACCATATATCATCTGAGGAAGAAGCTTGTAGACAGTACTGATAAGGCTGACTTGCGGTTGATCTATC
TCGCGCTGGCGCATATGATCAAATTTCGGGGACACTTCCTCATCGAGGGGGACCTGAACCCAGACAACAG
CGATGTCGACAAACTCTTTATCCAACTGGTTCAGACTTACAATCAGCTTTTCGAAGAGAACCCGATCAAC
GCATCCGGAGTTGACGCCAAAGCAATCCTGAGCGCTAGGCTGTCCAAATCCCGGCGGCTCGAAAACCTCA
TCGCACAGCTCCCTGGGGAGAAGAAGAACGGCCTGTTTGGTAATCTTATCGCCCTGTCACTCGGGCTGAC
CCCCAACTTTAAATCTAACTTCGACCTGGCCGAAGATGCCAAGCTTCAACTGAGCAAAGACACCTACGAT
GATGATCTCGACAATCTGCTGGCCCAGATCGGCGACCAGTACGCAGACCTTTTTTTGGCGGCAAAGAACC
TGTCAGACGCCATTCTGCTGAGTGATATTCTGCGAGTGAACACGGAGATCACCAAAGCTCCGCTGAGCGC
TAGTATGATCAAGCGCTATGATGAGCACCACCAAGACTTGACTTTGCTGAAGGCCCTTGTCAGACAGCAA
CTGCCTGAGAAGTACAAGGAAATTTTCTTCGATCAGTCTAAAAATGGCTACGCCGGATACATTGACGGCG
GAGCAAGCCAGGAGGAATTTTACAAATTTATTAAGCCCATCTTGGAAAAAATGGACGGCACCGAGGAGCT
GCTGGTAAAGCTTAACAGAGAAGATCTGTTGCGCAAACAGCGCACTTTCGACAATGGAAGCATCCCCCAC
CAGATTCACCTGGGCGAACTGCACGCTATCCTCAGGCGGCAAGAGGATTTCTACCCCTTTTTGAAAGATA
ACAGGGAAAAGATTGAGAAAATCCTCACATTTCGGATACCCTACTATGTAGGCCCCCTCGCCCGGGGAAA
TTCCAGATTCGCGTGGATGACTCGCAAATCAGAAGAGACCATCACTCCCTGGAACTTCGAGGAAGTCGTG
GATAAGGGGGCCTCTGCCCAGTCCTTCATCGAAAGGATGACTAACTTTGATAAAAATCTGCCTAACGAAA
AGGTGCTTCCTAAACACTCTCTGCTGTACGAGTACTTCACAGTTTATAACGAGCTCACCAAGGTCAAATA
CGTCACAGAAGGGATGAGAAAGCCAGCATTCCTGTCTGGAGAGCAGAAGAAAGCTATCGTGGACCTCCTC
TTCAAGACGAACCGGAAAGTTACCGTGAAACAGCTCAAAGAAGACTATTTCAAAAAGATTGAATGTTTCG
ACTCTGTTGAAATCAGCGGAGTGGAGGATCGCTTCAACGCATCCCTGGGAACGTATCACGATCTCCTGAA
AATCATTAAAGACAAGGACTTCCTGGACAATGAGGAGAACGAGGACATTCTTGAGGACATTGTCCTCACC
CTTACGTTGTTTGAAGATAGGGAGATGATTGAAGAACGCTTGAAAACTTACGCTCATCTCTTCGACGACA
AAGTCATGAAACAGCTCAAGAGGCGCCGATATACAGGATGGGGGCGGCTGTCAAGAAAACTGATCAATGG
GATCCGAGACAAGCAGAGTGGAAAGACAATCCTGGATTTTCTTAAGTCCGATGGATTTGCCAACCGGAAC
TTCATGCAGTTGATCCATGATGACTCTCTCACCTTTAAGGAGGACATCCAGAAAGCACAAGTTTCTGGCC
AGGGGGACAGTCTTCACGAGCACATCGCTAATCTTGCAGGTAGCCCAGCTATCAAAAAGGGAATACTGCA
GACCGTTAAGGTCGTGGATGAACTCGTCAAAGTAATGGGAAGGCATAAGCCCGAGAATATCGTTATCGAG
ATGGCCCGAGAGAACCAAACTACCCAGAAGGGACAGAAGAACAGTAGGGAAAGGATGAAGAGGATTGAAG
AGGGTATAAAAGAACTGGGGTCCCAAATCCTTAAGGAACACCCAGTTGAAAACACCCAGCTTCAGAATGA
GAAGCTCTACCTGTACTACCTGCAGAACGGCAGGGACATGTACGTGGATCAGGAACTGGACATCAATCGG
CTCTCCGACTACGACGTGGATCATATCGTGCCCCAGTCTTTTCTCAAAGATGATTCTATTGATAATAAAG
TGTTGACAAGATCCGATAAAAATAGAGGGAAGAGTGATAACGTCCCCTCAGAAGAAGTTGTCAAGAAAAT
GAAAAATTATTGGCGGCAGCTGCTGAACGCCAAACTGATCACACAACGGAAGTTCGATAATCTGACTAAG
GCTGAACGAGGTGGCCTGTCTGAGTTGGATAAAGCCGGCTTCATCAAAAGGCAGCTTGTTGAGACACGCC
AGATCACCAAGCACGTGGCCCAAATTCTCGATTCACGCATGAACACCAAGTACGATGAAAATGACAAACT
GATTCGAGAGGTGAAAGTTATTACTCTGAAGTCTAAGCTGGTCTCAGATTTCAGAAAGGACTTTCAGTTT
TATAAGGTGAGAGAGATCAACAATTACCACCATGCGCATGATGCCTACCTGAATGCAGTGGTAGGCACTG
CACTTATCAAAAAATATCCCAAGCTTGAATCTGAATTTGTTTACGGAGACTATAAAGTGTACGATGTTAG
GAAAATGATCGCAAAGTCTGAGCAGGAAATAGGCAAGGCCACCGCTAAGTACTTCTTTTACAGCAATATT
ATGAATTTTTTCAAGACCGAGATTACACTGGCCAATGGAGAGATTCGGAAGCGACCACTTATCGAAACAA
ACGGAGAAACAGGAGAAATCGTGTGGGACAAGGGTAGGGATTTCGCGACAGTCCGGAAGGTCCTGTCCAT
GCCGCAGGTGAACATCGTTAAAAAGACCGAAGTACAGACCGGAGGCTTCTCCAAGGAAAGTATCCTCCCG
AAAAGGAACAGCGACAAGCTGATCGCACGCAAAAAAGATTGGGACCCCAAGAAATACGGCGGATTCGATT
CTCCTACAGTCGCTTACAGTGTACTGGTTGTGGCCAAAGTGGAGAAAGGGAAGTCTAAAAAACTCAAAAG
CGTCAAGGAACTGCTGGGCATCACAATCATGGAGCGATCAAGCTTCGAAAAAAACCCCATCGACTTTCTC
GAGGCGAAAGGATATAAAGAGGTCAAAAAAGACCTCATCATTAAGCTTCCCAAGTACTCTCTCTTTGAGC
TTGAAAACGGCCGGAAACGAATGCTCGCTAGTGCGGGCGAGCTGCAGAAAGGTAACGAGCTGGCACTGCC
CTCTAAATACGTTAATTTCTTGTATCTGGCCAGCCACTATGAAAAGCTCAAAGGGTCTCCCGAAGATAAT
GAGCAGAAGCAGCTGTTCGTGGAACAACACAAACACTACCTTGATGAGATCATCGAGCAAATAAGCGAAT
TCTCCAAAAGAGTGATCCTCGCCGACGCTAACCTCGATAAGGTGCTTTCTGCTTACAATAAGCACAGGGA
TAAGCCCATCAGGGAGCAGGCAGAAAACATTATCCACTTGTTTACTCTGACCAACTTGGGCGCGCCTGCA
GCCTTCAAGTACTTCGACACCACCATAGACAGAAAGCGGTACACCTCTACAAAGGAGGTCCTGGACGCCA
CACTGATTCATCAGTCAATTACGGGGCTCTATGAAACAAGAATCGACCTCTCTCAGCTCGGTGGAGACAG
CAGGGCTGACCCCAAGAAGAAGAGGAAGGTGGGTACCGGATCCGCTGGCTCCGCCGCTGGTTCTGGCGAA
TTCGGTTCCGCTGGTTCCGCAGCTGGATCGGGAGAATTTGGATCTGCTGGTTCCGCTGCTGGATCAGGAG
AATTTGGATCTGCTGGATCCGCTGCTGGATCTGGAGAATTTGGGTCTGCCGGATCAGCGGCAGGATCGGG
GGAGGGCCGGCCAATGGATCCACCACGAGCGTCCCACTTGAGCCCTCGGAAGAAGAGACCCCGGCAGACG
GGTGCCTTGATGGCCTCCTCTCCTCAAGACATCAAATTTCAAGATTTGGTCGTCTTCATTTTGGAGAAGA
AAATGGGAACCACCCGCAGAGCGTTCCTCATGGAGCTGGCCCGCAGGAAAGGGTTCAGGGTTGAAAATGA
GCTCAGTGATTCTGTCACCCACATTGTAGCAGAGAACAACTCGGGTTCGGATGTTCTGGAGTGGCTTCAA
GCACAGAAAGTACAAGTCAGCTCACAACCAGAGCTCCTCGATGTCTCCTGGCTGATCGAATGCATAGGAG
CAGGGAAACCGGTGGAAATGACAGGAAAACACCAGCTTGTTGTGAGAAGAGACTATTCAGATAGCACCAA
CCCAGGCCCCCCGAAGACTCCACCAATTGCTGTACAAAAGATCTCCCAGTATGCGTGTCAGAGAAGAACC
ACTTTAAACAACTGTAACCAGATATTCACGGATGCCTTTGATATACTGGCTGAAAACTGTGAGTTTAGAG
AAAATGAAGACTCCTGTGTGACATTTATGAGAGCAGCTTCTGTATTGAAATCTCTGCCATTCACAATCAT
CAGTATGAAGGACACAGAAGGAATTCCCTGCCTGGGGTCCAAGGTGAAGGGTATCATAGAGGAGATTATT
GAAGATGGAGAAAGTTCTGAAGTTAAAGCTGTGTTAAATGATGAACGATATCAATCCTTCAAACTCTTTA
CTTCTGTATTTGGAGTGGGGCTGAAGACTTCTGAGAAGTGGTTCAGGATGGGTTTCAGAACTCTGAGTAA
AGTAAGGTCGGACAAAAGCCTGAAATTTACACGAATGCAGAAAGCAGGATTTCTGTATTATGAAGACCTT
GTCAGCTGTGTGACCAGGGCAGAAGCAGAGGCCGTCAGTGTGCTGGTTAAAGAGGCTGTCTGGGCATTTC
TTCCGGATGCTTTCGTCACCATGACAGGAGGGTTCCGGAGGGGTAAGAAGATGGGGCATGATGTAGATTT
TTTAATTACCAGCCCAGGATCAACAGAGGATGAAGAGCAACTTTTACAGAAAGTGATGAACTTATGGGAA
AAGAAGGGATTACTTTTATATTATGACCTTGTGGAGTCAACATTTGAAAAGCTCAGGTTGCCTAGCAGGA
AGGTTGATGCTTTGGATCATTTTCAAAAGTGCTTTCTGATTTTCAAATTGCCTCGTCAAAGAGTGGACAG
TGACCAGTCCAGCTGGCAGGAAGGAAAGACCTGGAAGGCCATCCGTGTGGATTTAGTTCTGTGCCCCTAC
GAGCGTCGTGCCTTTGCCCTGTTGGGATGGACTGGCTCCCGGCAGTTTGAGAGAGACCTCCGGCGCTATG
CCACACATGAGCGGAAGATGATTCTGGATAACCATGCTTTATATGACAAGACCAAGAGGATATTCCTCAA
AGCAGAAAGTGAAGAAGAAATTTTTGCGCATCTGGGATTGGATTATATTGAACCGTGGGAAAGAAATGCC
TAGGCGGCCGCTCGAGTCTAGAGGGCCCGTTTAAACCCGCTGATCAGCCTCGACTGTGCCTTCTAGTTGC
CAGCCATCTGTTGTTTGCCCCTCCCCCGTGCCTTCCTTGACCCTGGAAGGTGCCACTCCCACTGTCCTTT
CCTAATAAAATGAGGAAATTGCATCGCATTGTCTGAGTAGGTGTCATTCTATTCTGGGGGGTGGGGTGGG
GCAGGACAGCAAGGGGGAGGATTGGGAAGACAATAGCAGGCATGCTGGGGATGCGGTGGGCTCTATGGCT
TCTGAGGCGGAAAGAACCAGCTGGGGCTCTAGGGGGTATCCCC
[124 nt withheld, positions 7114-7237]
C
[91 nt withheld, positions 7239-7329]
A
[49 nt withheld, positions 7331-7379]
CCTTTGACGTTGGAGTCCACGTTCTTT
[37 nt withheld, positions 7407-7443]
ACCCTATCTCGGTCTATTCTTTTGATTTATAAGGGATTTTGCCGATTTCGGCCTATTGGTTAAAAAATGA
GCTGATTTAACAAAAATTTAACGCGAATTAATTCTGTGGAATGTGTGTCAGTTAGGGTGTGGAAAGTCCC
CAGGCTCCCCAGCAGGCAGAAGTATGCAAAGCATGCATCTCAATTAGTCAGCAACCAGGTGTGGAAAGTC
CCCAGGCTCCCCAGCAGGCAGAAGTATGCAAAGCATGCATCTCAATTAGTCAGCAACCATAGTCCCGCCC
CTAACTCCGCCCATCCCGCCCCTAACTCCGCCCAGTTCCGCCCATTCTCCGCCCCATGGCTGACTAATTT
TTTTTATTTATGCAGAGGCCGAGGCCGCCTCTGCCTCTGAGCTATTCCAGAAGTAGTGAGGAGGCTTTTT
TGGAGGCCTAGGCTTTTGCAAAAAGCTCCCGGGAGCTTGTATATCCATTTTCGGATCTGATCAAGAGACA
GGATGAGGATCGTTTCGCATGCAGCTCTCGGAGGGCGAAGAATCTCGTGCTTTCAGCTTCGATGTAGGAG
GGCGTGGATATGTCCTGCGGGTAAATAGCTGCGCCGATGGTTTCTACAAAGATCGTTATGTTTATCGGCA
CTTTGCATCGGCCGCGCTCCCGATTCCGGAAGTGCTTGACATTGGGGAATTTAGCGAGAGCCTGACCTAT
TGCATCTCCCGCCGTGCACAGGGTGTCACGTTGCAAGACCTGCCTGAAACCGAACTGCCCGCTGTTCTGC
AACCGGTCGCGGAGGCCATGGATGCGATCGCTGCGGCCGATCTTAGCCAGACGAGCGGGTTCGGCCCATT
CGGACCGCAAGGAATCGGTCAATACACTACATGGCGTGATTTCATATGCGCGATTGCTGATCCCCATGTG
TATCACTGGCAAACTGTGATGGACGACACCGTCAGTGCGTCCGTCGCGCAGGCTCTCGATGAGCTGATGC
TTTGGGCCGAGGACTGCCCCGAAGTCCGGCACCTCGTGCACGCGGATTTCGGCTCCAACAATGTCCTGAC
GGACAATGGCCGCATAACAGCGGTCATTGACTGGAGCGAGGCGATGTTCGGGGATTCCCAATACGAGGTC
GCCAACATCTTCTTCTGGAGGCCGTGGTTGGCTTGTATGGAGCAGCAGACGCGCTACTTCGAGCGGAGGC
ATCCGGAGCTTGCAGGATCGCCGCGGCTCCGGGCGTATATGCTCCGCATTGGTCTTGACCAACTCTATCA
GAGCTTGGTTGACGGCAATTTCGATGATGCAGCTTGGGCGCAGGGTCGATGCGACGCAATCGTCCGATCC
GGAGCCGGGACTGTCGGGCGTACACAAATCGCCCGCAGAAGCGCGGCCGTCTGGACCGATGGCTGTGTAG
AAGTACTCGCCGATAGTGGAAACCGACGCCCCAGCACTCGTCCGAGGGCAAAGGAATAGGCGGGACTCTG
GGGTTCGAAATGACCGACCAAGCGACGCCCAACCTGCCATCACGAGATTTCGATTCCACCGCCGCCTTCT
ATGAAAGGTTGGGCTTCGGAATCGTTTTCCGGGACGCCGGCTGGATGATCCTCCAGCGCGGGGATCTCAT
GCTGGAGTTCTTCGCCCACCCCAACTTGTTTATTGCAGCTTATAATGGTTACAAATAAAGCAATAGCATC
ACAAATTTCACAAATAAAGCATTTTTTTCACTGCATTCTAGTTGTGGTTTGTCCAAACTCATCAATGTAT
CTTATCATGTCTGTATACCGTCGACCTCTAGCTAGAGCTTGGCGTAATCATGGTCATAGCTGTTTCCTGT
GTGAAATTGTTATCCGCTCACAATTCCACACAACATACGAGCCGGAAGCATAAAGTGTAAAGCCTGGGGT
GCCTAATGAGTGAGCTAACTCACATTAATTGCGTTGCGCTCACTGCCCGCTTTCCAGTCGGGAAACCTGT
CGTGCCAGCTGCATTAATGAATCGGCCAACGCGCGGGGAGAGGCGGTTTGCGTATTGGGCGCTCTTCCGC
TTCCTCGCTCACTGACTCGCTGCGCTCGGTCGTTCGGCTGCGGCGAGCGGTATCAGCTCACTCAAAGGCG
GTAATACGGTTATCCACAGAATCAGGGGATAACGCAGGAAAGAACATGTGAGCAAAAGGCCAGCAAAAGG
CCAGGAACCGTAAAAAGGCCGCGTTGCTGGCGTTTTTCCATAGGCTCCGCCCCCCTGACGAGCATCACAA
AAATCGACGCTCAAGTCAGAGGTGGCGAAACCCGACAGGACTATAAAGATACCAGGCGTTTCCCCCTGGA
AGCTCCCTCGTGCGCTCTCCTGTTCCGACCCTGCCGCTTACCGGATACCTGTCCGCCTTTCTCCCTTCGG
GAAGCGTGGCGCTTTCTCATAGCTCACGCTGTAGGTATCTCAGTTCGGTGTAGGTCGTTCGCTCCAAGCT
GGGCTGTGTGCACGAACCCCCCGTTCAGCCCGACCGCTGCGCCTTATCCGGTAACTATCGTCTTGAGTCC
AACCCGGTAAGACACGACTTATCGCCACTGGCAGCAGCCACTGGTAACAGGATTAGCAGAGCGAGGTATG
TAGGCGGTGCTACAGAGTTCTTGAAGTGGTGGCCTAACTACGGCTACACTAGAAGAACAGTATTTGGTAT
CTGCGCTCTGCTGAAGCCAGTTACCTTCGGAAAAAGAGTTGGTAGCTCTTGATCCGGCAAACAAACCACC
GCTGGTAGCGGTGGTTTTTTTGTTTGCAAGCAGCAGATTACGCGCAGAAAAAAAGGATCTCAAGAAGATC
CTTTGATCTTTTCTACGGGGTCTGACGCTCAGTGGAACGAAAACTCACGTTAAGGGATTTTGGTCATGAG
ATTATCAAAAAGGATCTTCACCTAGATCCTTTTAAATTAAAAATGAAGTTTTAAATCAATCTAAAGTATA
TATGAGTAAACTTGGTCTGACAGTTACCAATGCTTAATCAGTGAGGCACCTATCTCAGCGATCTGTCTAT
TTCGTTCATCCATAGTTGCCTGACTCCCCGTCGTGTAGATAACTACGATACGGGAGGGCTTACCATCTGG
CCCCAGTGCTGCAATGATACCGCGAGACCCACGCTCACCGGCTCCAGATTTATCAGCAATAAACCAGCCA
GCCGGAAGGGCCGAGCGCAGAAGTGGTCCTGCAACTTTATCCGCCTCCATCCAGTCTATTAATTGTTGCC
GGGAAGCTAGAGTAAGTAGTTCGCCAGTTAATAGTTTGCGCAACGTTGTTGCCATTGCTACAGGCATCGT
GGTGTCACGCTCGTCGTTTGGTATGGCTTCATTCAGCTCCGGTTCCCAACGATCAAGGCGAGTTACATGA
TCCCCCATGTTGTGCAAAAAAGCGGTTAGCTCCTTCGGTCCTCCGATCGTTGTCAGAAGTAAGTTGGCCG
CAGTGTTATCACTCATGGTTATGGCAGCACTGCATAATTCTCTTACTGTCATGCCATCCGTAAGATGCTT
TTCTGTGACTGGTGAGTACTCAACCAAGTCATTCTGAGAATAGTGTATGCGGCGACCGAGTTGCTCTTGC
CCGGCGTCAATACGGGATAATACCGCGCCACATAGCAGAACTTTAAAAGTGCTCATCATTGGAAAACGTT
CTTCGGGGCGAAAACTCTCAAGGATCTTACCGCTGTTGAGATCCAGTTCGATGTAACCCACTCGTGCACC
CAACTGATCTTCAGCATCTTTTACTTTCACCAGCGTTTCTGGGTGAGCAAAAACAGGAAGGCAAAATGCC
GCAAAAAAGGGAATAAGGGCGACACGGAAATGTTGAATACTCATACTCTTCCTTTTTCAATATTATTGAA
GCATTTATCAGGGTTATTGTCTCATGAGCGGATACATATTTGAATGTATTTAGAAAAATAAACAAATAGG
GGTTCCGCGCACATTTCCCCGAAAAGTGCCACCTTACGTC
Features (pLannotate 1.2.2; 21 found; start..end, strand, type, name):
     28..80      -  misc_feature   bom (fragment): basis of mobility region from pBR322
    235..614     +  enhancer       CMV enhancer: human cytomegalovirus immediate early enhancer
    615..818     +  promoter       CMV promoter: human cytomegalovirus (CMV) immediate early promoter
    814..847     +  LTR            5' LTR (truncated) (fragment): truncated 5' long terminal repeat (LTR) from HIV-1
    863..881     +  promoter       T7 promoter: promoter for bacteriophage T7 RNA polymerase
    935..5038    +  CDS            cas9: CAS9_STRP1 - Also known as csn1 From Streptococcus pyogenes serotype M1.
   5264..6790    +  CDS            DNTT: TDT_HUMAN - Also known as TDT From Homo sapiens (Human).
   6844..7068    +  polyA_signal   bGH poly(A) signal: bovine growth hormone polyadenylation signal
   7072..7093    +  promoter       SV40 promoter (fragment): SV40 enhancer and early promoter
   7114..7542    +  rep_origin     f1 ori (sequence partly withheld): f1 bacteriophage origin of replication; arrow indicates direction of (+) strand synthesis
   7556..7885    +  promoter       SV40 promoter: SV40 enhancer and early promoter
   7952..8902    +  CDS            HygR (fragment): aminoglycoside phosphotransferase from E. coli confers resistance to hygromycin
   8923..9081    +  CDS            ble (fragment): BLE_KLEPN - Experimental evidence at protein level: Swiss-Prot protein existence level 1. Binding protein with a strong affinity to the bleomycin family of antibiotics. Binds to CL990; an antimitotic-antibiotic compound. From Klebsiella pneumoniae.
   9076..9197    +  polyA_signal   SV40 poly(A) signal: SV40 polyadenylation signal
   9268..9290    -  protein_bind   lac operator (fragment): The lac repressor binds to the lac operator to inhibit transcription in E. coli. This inhibition can be relieved by adding lactose or isopropyl-β-D-thiogalactopyranoside (IPTG). lac repressor encoded by lacI
   9294..9324    -  promoter       lac promoter: promoter for the E. coli lac operon
   9339..9360    -  protein_bind   CAP binding site: CAP binding activates transcription in the presence of cAMP. E. coli catabolite activator protein
   9373..9465    -  CDS            lacI (fragment): lac repressor; lacI; The lac repressor binds to the lac operator to inhibit transcription in E. coli. This inhibition can be relieved by adding lactose or isopropyl-β-D-thiogalactopyranoside (IPTG).
   9648..10236   -  rep_origin     ori: high-copy-number ColE1/pMB1/pBR322/pUC origin of replication
  10407..11267   -  CDS            AmpR: β-lactamase; bla; confers resistance to ampicillin, carbenicillin, and related antibiotics
  11268..11372   -  promoter       AmpR promoter: bla
