[The description below was written by a language model from this plasmid's Addgene catalogue record and pLannotate feature annotations shown in this document.]
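Description:
pTBL235 NheI-Cas9-KpnI-GSAlinker-FseI-TdT-NotI is a mammalian expression plasmid built on the pcDNA3.1 backbone, in which the original neomycin resistance cassette has been replaced with a hygromycin marker. It is propagated in E. coli through a high-copy ColE1/pUC-type origin with ampicillin selection (AmpR under its own bla promoter), and it also carries an f1 phage origin. For selection in mammalian cells, an SV40 enhancer/early promoter drives the hygromycin resistance gene, followed by an SV40 polyadenylation signal. The short ble, lac, lacI, bom and HIV-1 LTR fragments flagged in the annotation look like backbone remnants or incidental matches rather than functional parts. The catalogue lists a total size of 11,238 bp, whereas the sequenced record is 11,403 nt. The record does not explain the difference.

The payload is a single open reading frame expressed from the CMV immediate-early enhancer and promoter and terminated by the bGH polyadenylation signal, with a T7 promoter just upstream of the coding region. It fuses Streptococcus pyogenes Cas9 to human terminal deoxynucleotidyl transferase (TdT, DNTT) through a "GSA linker", five repeats of a flexible linker that was recoded to reduce repetitive sequence. This linker corresponds to the unannotated gap between the two coding features. The three segments are flanked by retained NheI, KpnI, FseI and NotI sites, so each module can be exchanged independently. Joining a programmable nuclease to a template-independent polymerase is meant to add nucleotides at Cas9-cut sites. The associated publication concerns lineage tracing and analog recording in mammalian cells by single-site DNA writing. No guide RNA cassette is annotated, so one would presumably have to be supplied separately.
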