Addgene plasmid #126480: pTBL235 NheI-Cas9-KpnI-GSAlinker-FseI-TdT-NotI
Purpose: Expresses Cas9-GSAlinker-TdT in mammalian cells.
Depositing lab: Chang Liu. Depositing organization: University of California, Irvine. Publication: Lineage tracing and analog recording in mammalian cells by single-site DNA writing. Loveless TB, Grotts JH, Schechter MW, Forouzmand E, Carlson CK, Agahi BS, Liang G, Ficht M, Liu B, Xie X, Liu CC. Nat Chem Biol. 2021 Jun;17(6):739-747. doi: 10.1038/s41589-021-00769-8. Epub 2021 Mar 22. PubMed 33753928.
Backbone
  Vector backbone: pcDNA3.1
  Backbone manufacturer: Invitrogen
  Backbone size w/o insert (bp): 5523
  Total vector size (bp): 11238
  Modifications to backbone: Switched neomycin resistance to hygromycin.
  Vector type: Mammalian Expression
  Selectable markers: Hygromycin
Growth in bacteria
  Bacterial resistance: Ampicillin, 100 μg/mL
  Growth temperature: 37°C
  Growth strain: NEB Stable
  Copy number: High Copy
Gene/Insert 1
  Gene/Insert name: Cas9
  Species: Streptococcus pyogenes
  Insert size (bp): 4171
  Promoter: CMV
  Cloning method: Restriction Enzyme; 5′ cloning site NheI (not destroyed); 3′ cloning site KpnI (not destroyed)
  Sequencing primers: 5′ CMV Forward; 3′ ccggggtctcttcttccgagg
Gene/Insert 2
  Gene/Insert name: GSA linker
  Insert size (bp): 177
  Mutation: Changed codons to reduce repetitive sequences.
  Promoter: CMV
  Cloning method: Restriction Enzyme; 5′ cloning site KpnI (not destroyed); 3′ cloning site FseI (not destroyed)
  Sequencing primers: 5′ GCAGCCTTCAAGTACTTCGACACC; 3′ ccggggtctcttcttccgagg
Gene/Insert 3
  Gene/Insert name: TdT (alt names: terminal deoxynucleotidyl transferase; DNA nucleotidylexotransferase)
  Species: H. sapiens (human)
  Insert size (bp): 1530
  GenBank ID: NM_004088.3
  Entrez Gene: DNTT (a.k.a. TDT)
  Promoter: CMV
  Cloning method: Restriction Enzyme; 5′ cloning site FseI (not destroyed); 3′ cloning site NotI (not destroyed)
  Sequencing primers: 5′ GCAGCCTTCAAGTACTTCGACACC; 3′ BGH Reverse
Resource information
  A portion of this plasmid was derived from a plasmid made by: George Church; Cas9 is from Addgene plasmid 41815.
Terms and licenses: Academic/Nonprofit Terms; Industry Terms: Not Available to Industry
Depositor comments: The "GSA linker" is 5 repeats of a flexible linker designed by Waldo et al., 1999, Nat Biotechnol. 1999;17:691–695. Please visit https://doi.org/10.1101/639120 for bioRxiv preprint.
How to cite: pTBL235 NheI-Cas9-KpnI-GSAlinker-FseI-TdT-NotI was a gift from Chang Liu (Addgene plasmid # 126480 ; http://n2t.net/addgene:126480 ; RRID:Addgene_126480)
